Addgene plasmid #1874: Cdk4
Depositing lab: Sander van den Heuvel. Depositing organization: Massachusetts General Hospital. Publication: Distinct roles for cyclin-dependent kinases in cell cycle control. van den Heuvel S, Harlow E. Science 1993 Dec 24;262(5142):2050-4. 10.1126/science.8266103 PubMed 8266103.
Backbone
  Vector backbone: pCMV-neo-Bam
  Backbone size w/o insert (bp): 6550
  Vector type: Mammalian Expression
  Selectable markers: Neomycin (select with G418)
Growth in bacteria
  Bacterial resistance: Ampicillin, 100 μg/mL
  Growth temperature: 37°C
  Growth strain: DH5alpha
  Copy number: High Copy
Gene/Insert
  Gene/Insert name: Cdk4 (alt names: cyclin-dependent kinase 4; PSK-J3)
  Species: H. sapiens (human)
  Insert size (bp): 920
  Entrez Gene: CDK4 (a.k.a. CMM3, PSK-J3)
  Cloning method: Restriction Enzyme; 5′ cloning site BamHI (not destroyed); 3′ cloning site BamHI (not destroyed)
  Sequencing primers: 5′ Bglob-intron-F; 3′ Bglob-pA-R
Terms and licenses: Academic/Nonprofit Terms; Industry Terms: Not Available to Industry
Depositor comments: See scanned map.
How to cite: Cdk4 was a gift from Sander van den Heuvel (Addgene plasmid # 1874 ; http://n2t.net/addgene:1874 ; RRID:Addgene_1874)
