[The description below was written by a language model from this plasmid's Addgene catalogue record and pLannotate feature annotations shown in this document.]
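Description:
Cdk4 is a mammalian expression plasmid that carries the human cyclin-dependent kinase 4 cDNA (also known as PSK-J3) in the pCMV-neo-Bam backbone. The roughly 920 bp insert was cloned into a BamHI site that remains intact on both sides, so the fragment can be released with that enzyme. The sequenced plasmid is about 7.4 kb. In bacteria it replicates from a high-copy ColE1/pUC-type origin and is selected with ampicillin through the β-lactamase gene. The feature table also picks up short remnants of lacI, lacZα, rop, bom, the lac promoter/operator and Tn5 sequences (tnpA and ble fragments). These look like leftovers from the plasmid's construction rather than functional parts.

The expression cassette uses the human cytomegalovirus immediate-early enhancer and promoter, followed by a rabbit β-globin intron, which generally improves processing and expression of the transcript. The complete CDK4 coding sequence comes next, then a short β-globin exon fragment and the rabbit β-globin polyadenylation signal. No epitope tag or reporter is annotated, so the protein appears to be expressed in untagged form. A separate cassette places the neomycin phosphotransferase gene between the HSV thymidine kinase promoter and the HSV TK poly(A) signal, which allows G418 selection of stably transfected mammalian cells.

CDK4 pairs with D-type cyclins to phosphorylate retinoblastoma family proteins and drive progression through G1 toward S phase. The plasmid is suited to transient or stable overexpression of the kinase in cultured mammalian cells, in keeping with its origin in work on the distinct roles of individual cyclin-dependent kinases in cell cycle control.
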