Features (pLannotate 1.2.2; 22 found; start..end, strand, type, name):
     36..191     +  CDS            ble (fragment): BLE_KLEPN - Experimental evidence at protein level: Swiss-Prot protein existence level 1. Binding protein with a strong affinity to the bleomycin family of antibiotics. Binds to CL990; an antimitotic-antibiotic compound. From Klebsiella pneumoniae.
    253..300     +  polyA_signal   HSV TK poly(A) signal: herpes simplex virus thymidine kinase polyadenylation signal (Cole and Stacy, 1985)
    391..407     -  polyA_signal   bGH poly(A) signal (fragment): bovine growth hormone polyadenylation signal
    593..972     +  enhancer       CMV enhancer: human cytomegalovirus immediate early enhancer
    973..1176    +  promoter       CMV promoter: human cytomegalovirus (CMV) immediate early promoter
   1288..1860    +  intron         β-globin intron: intron from rabbit β-globin gene
   1930..2838    +  CDS            CDK4: CDK4_HUMAN - Experimental evidence at protein level: Swiss-Prot protein existence level 1. Ser/Thr-kinase component of cyclin D-CDK4 (DC) complexes that phosphorylate and inhibit members of the retinoblastoma (RB) protein family including RB1 and regulate the cell-cycle during G(1)/S transition. Phosphorylation of RB1 allows dissociation of the transcription factor E2F from the RB/E2F complexes and the subsequent transcription of E2F target genes which are responsible for the progression through the G(1) phase. Hypophosphorylates RB1 in early G(1) phase. Cyclin D-CDK4 complexes are major integ
   2859..2936    +  CDS            HBB (fragment): HBB_PONPY - Experimental evidence at transcript level: Swiss-Prot protein existence level 2. Involved in oxygen transport from the lung to the various peripheral tissues. From Pongo pygmaeus (Bornean orangutan).
   3007..3062    +  polyA_signal   β-globin poly(A) signal: rabbit β-globin polyadenylation signal (Gil and Proudfoot, 1987)
   3444..3460    -  protein_bind   lac operator: The lac repressor binds to the lac operator to inhibit transcription in E. coli. This inhibition can be relieved by adding lactose or isopropyl-β-D-thiogalactopyranoside (IPTG). lac repressor encoded by lacI
   3468..3498    -  promoter       lac promoter: promoter for the E. coli lac operon
   3513..3534    -  protein_bind   CAP binding site: CAP binding activates transcription in the presence of cAMP. E. coli catabolite activator protein
   3547..3639    -  CDS            lacI (fragment): lac repressor; lacI; The lac repressor binds to the lac operator to inhibit transcription in E. coli. This inhibition can be relieved by adding lactose or isopropyl-β-D-thiogalactopyranoside (IPTG).
   3822..4410    -  rep_origin     ori: high-copy-number ColE1/pMB1/pBR322/pUC origin of replication
   4581..5441    -  CDS            AmpR: β-lactamase; bla; confers resistance to ampicillin, carbenicillin, and related antibiotics
   5442..5546    -  promoter       AmpR promoter: bla
   5641..5676    +  CDS            rop (fragment): Rop protein, which maintains plasmids at low copy number; rop
   5778..5877    +  misc_feature   bom (fragment): basis of mobility region from pBR322
   5883..6037    -  CDS            lacZα (fragment): LacZα fragment of β-galactosidase; lacZ fragment
   6041..6364    +  CDS            tnpA (fragment): TN5P_ECOLX - Also known as tnp. Experimental evidence at protein level: Swiss-Prot protein existence level 1. Mediates transposition of transposon Tn5 by a 'cut and paste' mechanism. First, the monomeric transposase binds the 19 bp inverted DNA repeats flanking the transposon. Then, dimerization of the DNA- bound transposase creates a synaptic DNA complex. After nicking of the first DNA strand, excision of the transposon proceeds through a series of intermediates. The transposase then mediates the insertion of the transposon at a new site by strand transfer. The activity of the wild- type tran
   6447..6592    +  promoter       HSV TK promoter: herpes simplex virus thymidine kinase promoter
   6649..12      +  CDS            neo (across the origin): KKA2_KLEPN - Also known as kan, nptII. Experimental evidence at protein level: Swiss-Prot protein existence level 1. Resistance to kanamycin, neomycin, paromomycin, ribostamycin, butirosin and gentamicin B. From Klebsiella pneumoniae.
>Addgene plasmid #1874 | Cdk4 | addgene full sequence | sequence record 418734 | Addgene NGS Result
GACGAGTTCTTCTGAGCGGGACTCTGGGGTTCGAAATGACCGACCAAGCGACGCCCAACCTGCCATCACG
AGATTTCGATTCCACCGCCGCCTTCTATGAAAGGTTGGGCTTCGGAATCGTTTTCCGGGACGCCGGCTGG
ATGATCCTCCAGCGCGGGGATCTCATGCTGGAGTTCTTCGCCCACCCCGGGAGATGGGGGAGGCTAACTG
AAACACGGAAGGAGACAATACCGGAAGGAACCCGCGCTATGACGGCAATAAAAAGACAGAATAAAACGCA
CGGTGTTGGGTCGTTTGTTCATAAACGCGGGGTTCGGTCCCAGGGCTGGCACTCTGTCGATACCCCACCG
AGACCCCATTGGGGCCAATACGCCCGCGTTTCTTCCTTTTCCCCACCCCACCCCCCAAGTTCGGGTGAAG
GCCCAGGGCTCGCAGCCAACGTCGGGGCGGCAAGCCCTGCCATAGCCACGGGCCCCGTGGGTTAGGGACG
GCGGATCGCGGCCCTCTAGAGAGCTTGGCCCATTGCATACGTTGTATCCATATCATAATATGTACATTTA
TATTGGCTCATGTCCAACATTACCGCCATGTTGACATTGATTATTGACTAGTTATTAATAGTAATCAATT
ACGGGGTCATTAGTTCATAGCCCATATATGGAGTTCCGCGTTACATAACTTACGGTAAATGGCCCGCCTG
GCTGACCGCCCAACGACCCCCGCCCATTGACGTCAATAATGACGTATGTTCCCATAGTAACGCCAATAGG
GACTTTCCATTGACGTCAATGGGTGGAGTATTTACGGTAAACTGCCCACTTGGCAGTACATCAAGTGTAT
CATATGCCAAGTACGCCCCCTATTGACGTCAATGACGGTAAATGGCCCGCCTGGCATTATGCCCAGTACA
TGACCTTATGGGACTTTCCTACTTGGCAGTACATCTACGTATTAGTCATCGCTATTACCATGGTGATGCG
GTTTTGGCAGTACATCAATGGGCGTGGATAGCGGTTTGACTCACGGGGATTTCCAAGTCTCCACCCCATT
GACGTCAATGGGAGTTTGTTTTGGCACCAAAATCAACGGGACTTTCCAAAATGTCGTAACAACTCCGCCC
CATTGACGCAAATGGGCGGTAGGCGTGTACGGTGGGAGGTCTATATAAGCAGAGCTCGTTTAGTGAACCG
TCAGATCGCCTGGAGACGCCATCCACGCTGTTTTGACCTCCATAGAAGACACCGGGACCGATCCAGCCTC
CGGTCGACCGATCCTGAGAACTTCAGGGTGAGTTTGGGGACCCTTGATTGTTCTTTCTTTTTCGCTATTG
TAAAATTCATGTTATATGGAGGGGGCAAAGTTTTCAGGGTGTTGTTTAGAATGGGAAGATGTCCCTTGTA
TCACCATGGACCCTCATGATAATTTTGTTTCTTTCACTTTCTACTCTGTTGACAACCATTGTCTCCTCTT
ATTTTCTTTTCATTTTCTGTAACTTTTTCGTTAAACTTTAGCTTGCATTTGTAACGAATTTTTAAATTCA
CTTTTGTTTATTTGTCAGATTGTAAGTACTTTCTCTAATCACTTTTTTTTCAAGGCAATCAGGGTATATT
ATATTGTACTTCAGCACAGTTTTAGAGAACAATTGTTATAATTAAATGATAAGGTAGAATATTTCTGCAT
ATAAATTCTGGCTGGCGTGGAAATATTCTTATTGGTAGAAACAACTACACCCTGGTCATCATCCTGCCTT
TCTCTTTATGGTTACAATGATATACACTGTTTGAGATGAGGATAAAATACTCTGAGTCCAAACCGGGCCC
CTCTGCTAACCATGTTCATGCCTTCTTCTCTTTCCTACAGCTCCTGGGCAACGTGCTGGTTGTTGTGCTG
TCTCATCATTTTGGCAAAGAATTCCTCGACGGATCCACCATGGCTACCTCTCGATATGAGCCAGTGGCTG
AAATTGGTGTCGGTGCCTATGGGACAGTGTACAAGGCCCGTGATCCCCACAGTGGCCACTTTGTGGCCCT
CAAGAGTGTGAGAGTCCCCAATGGAGGAGGAGGTGGAGGAGGCCTTCCCATCAGCACAGTTCGTGAGGTG
GCTTTACTGAGGCGACTGGAGGCTTTTGAGCATCCCAATGTTGTCCGGCTGATGGACGTCTGTGCCACAT
CCCGAACTGACCGGGAGATCAAGGTAACCCTGGTGTTTGAGCATGTAGACCAGGACCTAAGGACATATCT
GGACAAGGCACCCCCACCAGGCTTGCCAGCCGAAACGATCAAGGATCTGATGCGCCAGTTTCTAAGAGGC
CTAGATTTCCTTCATGCCAATTGCATCGTTCACCGAGATCTGAAGCCAGAGAACATTCTGGTGACAAGTG
GTGGAACAGTCAAGCTGGCTGACTTTGGCCTGGCCAGAATCTACAGCTACCAGATGGCACTTACACCCGT
GGTTGTTACACTCTGGTACCGAGCTCCCGAAGTTCTTCTGCAGTCCACATATGCAACACCTGTGGACATG
TGGAGTGTTGGCTGTATCTTTGCAGAGATGTTTCGTCGAAAGCCTCTCTTCTGTGGAAACTCTGAAGCCG
ACCAGTTGGGCAAAATCTTTGACCTGATTGGGCTGCCTCCAGAGGATGACTGGCCTCGAGATGTATCCCT
GCCCCGTGGAGCCTTTCCCCCCAGAGGGCCCCGCCCAGTGCAGTCGGTGGTACCTGAGATGGAGGAGTCG
GGAGCACAGCTGCTGCTGGAAATGCTGACTTTTAACCCACACAAGCGAATCTCTGCCTTTCGAGCTCTGC
AGCACTCTTATCTACATAAGGATGAAGGTAATCCGGAGTGAGCAATGGATCCGTCGAGGAATTCACTCCT
CAGGTGCAGGCTGCCTATCAGAAGGTGGTGGCTGGTGTGGCCAATGCCCTGGCTCACAAATACCACTGAG
ATCTTTTTCCCTCTGCCAAAAATTATGGGGACATCATGAAGCCCCTTGAGCATCTGACTTCTGGCTAATA
AAGGAAATTTATTTTCATTGCAATAGTGTGTTGGAATTTTTTGTGTCTCTCACTCGGAAGGACATATGGG
AGGGCAAATCATTTAAAACATCAGAATGAGTATTTGGTTTAGAGTTTGGCAACATATGCCCATATGCTGG
CTGCCATGAACAAAGGTTGGCTATAAAGAGGTCATCAGTATATGAAACAGCCCCCTGCTGTCCATTCCTT
ATTCCATAGAAAAGCCTTGACTTGAGGTTAGATTTTTTTTATATTTTGTTTTGTGTTATTTTTTTCTTTA
ACATCCCTAAAATTTTCCTTACATGTTTTACTAGCCAGATTTTTCCTCCTCTCCTGACTACTCCCAGTCA
TAGCTGTCCCTCTTCTCTTATGGAGATCCCTCGACGGATCGGCCGCAATTCGTAATCATGTCATAGCTGT
TTCCTGTGTGAAATTGTTATCCGCTCACAATTCCACACAACATACGAGCCGGAAGCATAAAGTGTAAAGC
CTGGGGTGCCTAATGAGTGAGCTAACTCACATTAATTGCGTTGCGCTCACTGCCCGCTTTCCAGTCGGGA
AACCTGTCGTGCCAGCTGCATTAATGAATCGGCCAACGCGCGGGGAGAGGCGGTTTGCGTATTGGGCGCT
CTTCCGCTTCCTCGCTCACTGACTCGCTGCGCTCGGTCGTTCGGCTGCGGCGAGCGGTATCAGCTCACTC
AAAGGCGGTAATACGGTTATCCACAGAATCAGGGGATAACGCAGGAAAGAACATGTGAGCAAAAGGCCAG
CAAAAGGCCAGGAACCGTAAAAAGGCCGCGTTGCTGGCGTTTTTCCATAGGCTCCGCCCCCCTGACGAGC
ATCACAAAAATCGACGCTCAAGTCAGAGGTGGCGAAACCCGACAGGACTATAAAGATACCAGGCGTTTCC
CCCTGGAAGCTCCCTCGTGCGCTCTCCTGTTCCGACCCTGCCGCTTACCGGATACCTGTCCGCCTTTCTC
CCTTCGGGAAGCGTGGCGCTTTCTCATAGCTCACGCTGTAGGTATCTCAGTTCGGTGTAGGTCGTTCGCT
CCAAGCTGGGCTGTGTGCACGAACCCCCCGTTCAGCCCGACCGCTGCGCCTTATCCGGTAACTATCGTCT
TGAGTCCAACCCGGTAAGACACGACTTATCGCCACTGGCAGCAGCCACTGGTAACAGGATTAGCAGAGCG
AGGTATGTAGGCGGTGCTACAGAGTTCTTGAAGTGGTGGCCTAACTACGGCTACACTAGAAGAACAGTAT
TTGGTATCTGCGCTCTGCTGAAGCCAGTTACCTTCGGAAAAAGAGTTGGTAGCTCTTGATCCGGCAAACA
AACCACCGCTGGTAGCGGTGGTTTTTTTGTTTGCAAGCAGCAGATTACGCGCAGAAAAAAAGGATCTCAA
GAAGATCCTTTGATCTTTTCTACGGGGTCTGACGCTCAGTGGAACGAAAACTCACGTTAAGGGATTTTGG
TCATGAGATTATCAAAAAGGATCTTCACCTAGATCCTTTTAAATTAAAAATGAAGTTTTAAATCAATCTA
AAGTATATATGAGTAAACTTGGTCTGACAGTTACCAATGCTTAATCAGTGAGGCACCTATCTCAGCGATC
TGTCTATTTCGTTCATCCATAGTTGCCTGACTCCCCGTCGTGTAGATAACTACGATACGGGAGGGCTTAC
CATCTGGCCCCAGTGCTGCAATGATACCGCGAGACCCACGCTCACCGGCTCCAGATTTATCAGCAATAAA
CCAGCCAGCCGGAAGGGCCGAGCGCAGAAGTGGTCCTGCAACTTTATCCGCCTCCATCCAGTCTATTAAT
TGTTGCCGGGAAGCTAGAGTAAGTAGTTCGCCAGTTAATAGTTTGCGCAACGTTGTTGCCATTGCTACAG
GCATCGTGGTGTCACGCTCGTCGTTTGGTATGGCTTCATTCAGCTCCGGTTCCCAACGATCAAGGCGAGT
TACATGATCCCCCATGTTGTGCAAAAAAGCGGTTAGCTCCTTCGGTCCTCCGATCGTTGTCAGAAGTAAG
TTGGCCGCAGTGTTATCACTCATGGTTATGGCAGCACTGCATAATTCTCTTACTGTCATGCCATCCGTAA
GATGCTTTTCTGTGACTGGTGAGTACTCAACCAAGTCATTCTGAGAATAGTGTATGCGGCGACCGAGTTG
CTCTTGCCCGGCGTCAATACGGGATAATACCGCGCCACATAGCAGAACTTTAAAAGTGCTCATCATTGGA
AAACGTTCTTCGGGGCGAAAACTCTCAAGGATCTTACCGCTGTTGAGATCCAGTTCGATGTAACCCACTC
GTGCACCCAACTGATCTTCAGCATCTTTTACTTTCACCAGCGTTTCTGGGTGAGCAAAAACAGGAAGGCA
AAATGCCGCAAAAAAGGGAATAAGGGCGACACGGAAATGTTGAATACTCATACTCTTCCTTTTTCAATAT
TATTGAAGCATTTATCAGGGTTATTGTCTCATGAGCGGATACATATTTGAATGTATTTAGAAAAATAAAC
AAATAGGGGTTCCGCGCACATTTCCCCGAAAAGTGCCACCTGACGTCTAAGAAACCATTATTATCATGAC
ATTAACCTATAAAAATAGGCGTATCACGAGGCCCTTTCGTCTCGCGCGTTTCGGTGATGACGGTGAAAAC
CTCTGACACATGCAGCTCCCGGAGACGGTCACAGCTTGTCTGTAAGCGGATGCCGGGAGCAGACAAGCCC
GTCAGGGCGCGTCAGCGGGTGTTGGCGGGTGTCGGGGCTGGCTTAACTATGCGGCATCAGAGCAGATTGT
ACTGAGAGTGCACCATATGCGGTGTGAAATACCGCACAGATGCGTAAGGAGAAAATACCGCATCAGGCGC
CATTCGCCATTCAGGCTGCGCAACTGTTGGGAAGGGCGATCGGTGCGGGCCTCTTCGCTATTACGCCAGC
TGGCGAAAGGGGGATGTGCTGCAAGGCGATTAAGTTGGGTAACGCCAGGGTTTTCCCAGTCACGACGTTG
TAAAACGACGGCCAGTGCCAAGCTTCACGCTGCCGCAAGCACTCAGGGCGCAAGGGCTGCTAAAGGAAGC
GGAACACGTAGAAAGCCAGTCCGCAGAAACGGTGCTGACCCCGGATGAATGTCAGCTACTGGGCTATCTG
GACAAGGGAAAACGCAAGCGCAAAGAGAAAGCAGGTAGCTTGCAGTGGGCTTACATGGCGATAGCTAGAC
TGGGCGGTTTTATGGACAGCAAGCGAACCGGAATTGCCAGCTGGGGCGCCCTCTGGTAAGGTTGGGAAGC
CCTGCAAAGTAAACTGGATGGCTTTCTTGCCGCCAAGGATCTGATGGCGCAGGGGATCAAGATCCTGCTT
CATCCCCGTGGCCCGTTGCTCGCGTTTGCTGGCGGTGTCCCCGGAAGAAATATATTTGCATGTCTTTAGT
TCTATGATGACACAAACCCCGCCCAGCGTCTTGTCATTGGCGAATTCGAACACGCAGATGCAGTCGGGGC
GGCGCGGTCCCAGGTCCACTTCGCATATTAAGGTGACGCGTGTGGCCTCGAACACCGAGCGACCCTGCAG
CGACCCGCTTAACAGCGTCAACAGCGTGCCGCAGATCTGATCAAGAGACAGGATGAGGATCGTTTCGCAT
GATTGAACAAGATGGATTGCACGCAGGTTCTCCGGCCGCTTGGGTGGAGAGGCTATTCGGCTATGACTGG
GCACAACAGACAATCGGCTGCTCTGATGCCGCCGTGTTCCGGCTGTCAGCGCAGGGGCGCCCGGTTCTTT
TTGTCAAGACCGACCTGTCCGGTGCCCTGAATGAACTGCAGGACGAGGCAGCGCGGCTATCGTGGCTGGC
CACGACGGGCGTTCCTTGCGCAGCTGTGCTCGACGTTGTCACTGAAGCGGGAAGGGACTGGCTGCTATTG
GGCGAAGTGCCGGGGCAGGATCTCCTGTCATCTCACCTTGCTCCTGCCGAGAAAGTATCCATCATGGCTG
ATGCAATGCGGCGGCTGCATACGCTTGATCCGGCTACCTGCCCATTCGACCACCAAGCGAAACATCGCAT
CGAGCGAGCACGTACTCGGATGGAAGCCGGTCTTGTCGATCAGGATGATCTGGACGAAGAGCATCAGGGG
CTCGCGCCAGCCGAACTGTTCGCCAGGCTCAAGGCGCGCATGCCCGACGGCGAGGATCTCGTCGTGACCC
ATGGCGATGCCTGCTTGCCGAATATCATGGTGGAAAATGGCCGCTTTTCTGGATTCATCGACTGTGGCCG
GCTGGGTGTGGCGGACCGCTATCAGGACATAGCGTTGGCTACCCGTGATATTGCTGAAGAGCTTGGCGGC
GAATGGGCTGACCGCTTCCTCGTGCTTTACGGTATCGCCGCTCCCGATTCGCAGCGCATCGCCTTCTATC
GCCTTCTT
