>Addgene plasmid #1874 | Cdk4 | addgene partial sequence | sequence record 16955 | Bglob-intron-F 5'-ctggtcatcatcctgccttt-3'
AGATGAGGATAAATACTCTGAGTCCAAACCGGGCCCCTCTGCTAACCATGTTCATGCCTTCTTCTCTTTC
CTACAGCTCCTGGGCAACGTGCTGGTTGTTGTGCTGTCTCATCATTTTGGCAAAGAATTCCTCGACGGAT
CCACCATGGCTACCTCTCGATATGAGCCAGTGGCTGAAATTGGTGTCGGTGCCTATGGGACAGTGTACAA
GGCCCGTGATCCCCACAGTGGCCACTTTGTGGCCCTCAAGAGTGTGAGAGTCCCCAATGGAGGAGGAGGT
GGAGGAGGCCTTCCCATCAGCACAGTTCGTGAGGTGGCTTTACTGAGGCGACTGGAGGCTTTTGAGCATC
CCAATGTTGTCCGGCTGATGGACGTCTGTGCCACATCCCGAACTGACCGGGAGATCAAGGTAACCCTGGT
GTTTGAGCATGTAGACCAGGACCTAAGGACATATCTGGACAAGGCACCCCCACCAGGCTTGCCAGCCGAA
ACGATCAAGGATCTGATGCGCCAGTTTCTAAGAGGCCTAGATTTCCTTCATGCCAATTGCATCGTTCACC
GAGATCTGAAGCCAGAGAACATTCTGGTGACAAGTGGTGGAACAGTCAAGCTGGCTGACTTTGGCCTGGC
CAGAATCTACAGCTACCAGATGGCACTTACACCCGTGGTTGTTACACTCTGGTACCGAGCTCCCGAAGTT
CTTCTGCAGTCCACATATGCAACACCTGTGGACATGTGGAGTGTTGGCTGTATCTTTGCAGAGATGTTTC
GTCGAAAGCCTCTCTTCTGTGGAAACTCTGAAGCCGACCAGTTGGGGCAAATCTTTGACCTGATTGGGCT
GCCTCCAGAGGATGACTGGCCTCGAGATGTATCCCTGCCCCGTGGAGCCTTTCC
